Addgene plasmid #43023: I-ATTA
Depositing lab: Chad Cowan & Kiran Musunuru. Depositing organization: Harvard University. Publication: A TALEN Genome-Editing System for Generating Human Stem Cell-Based Disease Models. Ding Q, Lee YK, Schaefer EA, Peters DT, Veres A, Kim K, Kuperwasser N, Motola DL, Meissner TB, Hendriks WT, Trevisan M, Gupta RM, Moisan A, Banks E, Friesen M, Schinzel RT, Xia F, Tang A, Xia Y, Figueroa E, Wann A, Ahfeldt T, Daheron L, Zhang F, Rubin LL, Peng LF, Chung RT, Musunuru K, Cowan CA. Cell Stem Cell. 2012 Dec 12. pii: S1934-5909(12)00645-5. doi: 10.1016/j.stem.2012.11.011. PubMed 23246482.
Backbone
  Vector backbone: pCRII-TOPO
  Backbone manufacturer: Invitrogen
  Backbone size w/o insert (bp): 3973
  Vector type: Bacterial Cloning
Growth in bacteria
  Bacterial resistance: Ampicillin and Kanamycin, 100 & 50 μg/mL
  Growth temperature: 37°C
  Growth strain: Top10
  Copy number: High Copy
Gene/Insert
  Gene/Insert name: I-ATTA
  Species: Synthetic
  Insert size (bp): 424
  Cloning method: TOPO Cloning
  Sequencing primers: 5′ T7; 3′ M13-rev
Terms and licenses: Academic/Nonprofit Terms; Industry Terms: Not Available to Industry
How to cite: I-ATTA was a gift from Chad Cowan & Kiran Musunuru (Addgene plasmid # 43023 ; http://n2t.net/addgene:43023 ; RRID:Addgene_43023)
