[The description below was written by a language model from this plasmid's Addgene catalogue record.]
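Description:
I-ATTA is a bacterial cloning plasmid built on the commercial pCRII-TOPO backbone (about 3.97 kb without insert), into which a 424 bp synthetic fragment was introduced by TOPO cloning. It is a high-copy plasmid maintained in E. coli and carries both ampicillin and kanamycin resistance, consistent with the dual-marker design of this TOPO vector family. The insert is flanked by T7 and M13 reverse primer sites, which are listed for sequence verification. The vector is a storage and propagation vehicle, not an expression construct, and the record describes no eukaryotic promoter, tag or reporter.

The insert is described only by its name and as synthetic, so the record does not spell out its exact composition. The plasmid was deposited in connection with a TALEN genome-editing system developed for generating human stem cell-based disease models. In that context, the name and size suggest a pre-assembled module of TAL effector repeats, with "ATTA" plausibly denoting the four DNA bases the repeats recognise and "I" the position of the module in an ordered assembly scheme. A 424 bp insert is roughly the length expected for four repeats of about 34 amino acids each. This reading is an inference from the naming convention and is not stated in the catalogue fields. On that reading, the plasmid would be one member of a library of multimer building blocks that are excised or amplified and joined in a defined order to build custom TALE DNA-binding arrays, which are then fused to a nuclease domain in a separate expression vector. No feature table was supplied, so the internal structure of the insert and any flanking assembly sites cannot be confirmed here.
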