>Addgene plasmid #43023 | I-ATTA | depositor partial sequence | sequence record 58288 | I-ATTA sequence 424 bps
CGTCTCCTGACCCCAGAGCAGGTCGTGGCAATCGCCTCCAACATTGGCGGGAAACAGGCACTCGAGACTG
TCCAGCGCCTGCTTCCCGTGCTGTGCCAAGCGCACGGACTCACCCCAGAGCAGGTCGTGGCCATTGCCTC
GAATGGAGGGGGCAAACAGGCGTTGGAAACCGTACAACGATTGCTGCCGGTGCTGTGCCAAGCGCACGGC
CTCACCCCAGAGCAGGTCGTGGCCATTGCCTCGAATGGAGGGGGCAAACAGGCGTTGGAAACCGTACAAC
GATTGCTGCCGGTGCTGTGCCAAGCGCACGGATTAACCCCAGAGCAGGTCGTGGCAATCGCCTCCAACAT
TGGCGGGAAACAGGCACTCGAGACTGTCCAGCGCCTGCTTCCCGTGCTGTGCCAAGCGCACGGCTTAAGA
GACG
