>Addgene plasmid #43023 | I-ATTA | addgene partial sequence | sequence record 59938 | M13-F20 5'-TGTAAAACGACGGCCAGT-3'
CTATAGGGCGAATTGGGCCCTCTAGATGCATGCTCGAGCGGCCGCCAGTGTGATGGATATCTGCAGAATT
CGCCCTTATATAGATGCCGTCCTAGCGCGTCTCCTGACCCCAGAGCAGGTCGTGGCAATCGCCTCCAACA
TTGGCGGGAAACAGGCACTCGAGACTGTCCAGCGCCTGCTTCCCGTGCTGTGCCAAGCGCACGGACTCAC
CCCAGAGCAGGTCGTGGCCATTGCCTCGAATGGAGGGGGCAAACAGGCGTTGGAAACCGTACAACGATTG
CTGCCGGTGCTGTGCCAAGCGCACGGCCTCACCCCAGAGCAGGTCGTGGCCATTGCCTCGAATGGAGGGG
GCAAACAGGCGTTGGAAACCGTACAACGATTGCTGCCGGTGCTGTGCCAAGCGCACGGATTAACCCCAGA
GCAGGTCGTGGCAATCGCCTCCAACATTGGCGGGAAACAGGCACTCGAGACTGTCCAGCGCCTGCTTCCC
GTGCTGTGCCAAGCGCACGGCTTAAGAGACGTGGGCACAGGAAAGATACTTAAGGGCGAATTCCAGCACA
CTGGCGGCCGTTACTAGTGGATCCGAGCTCGGTACCAAGCTTGATGCATAGCTTGAGTATTCTATAGTGT
CACCTAAATAGCTTGGCGTAATCATGGTCATAGCTGTTTCCTGTGTGAAATTGTTATCCGCTCACAATTC
CACACAACATACGAGCCGGAAGCATAAAGTGTAAAGCCTGGGGTGCCTAATGAGTGAGCTAACTCACATT
AATTGCGTTGCGCTCACTGCCCGCTTTCCAGTCGGGAAACCTGTCGTGCCAGCTGCATTAATGAATCGGC
CAACGCGCGGGGAGAGGCGGTTTGCGTATTGGGCGCTCTTCCGCTTCCTCGCTCACTGACTCGCTGCGCT
CGGTCGTTCGGCTGCGGCGAGCGGTATCAGCTCACTCAAAGGCGGTAATACGGTTATCCACAGAATCAGG
G
